Addgene plasmid #232313: mEtfdh CRISPR_2
Purpose: Mouse Etfdh Gene Knockout (gRNA 2)
Depositing lab: Ivan Topisirovic. Depositing organization: McGill University. Publication: Mitochondrial ETF insufficiency drives neoplastic growth by selectively optimizing cancer bioenergetics. Papadopoli D, Palia R, Jovanovic P, Tabariès S, Ciccolini E, Sabourin V, Igelmann S, McLaughlan S, Zhan L, Kim H, Chekkal N, Szkop KJ, Bertomeu T, Zeng J, Vassalakis J, Afzali F, Mzoughi S, Guccione E, Tyers M, Avizonis D, Larsson O, Postovit LM, Djuranovic S, Ursini-Siegel J, Siegel PM, Pollak M, Topisirovic I. bioRxiv 2024.10.25.620155 10.1101/2024.10.25.620155.
Backbone
  Vector backbone: LentiCRISPRv2GFP
  Vector type: Lentiviral
  Selectable markers: GFP
Growth in bacteria
  Bacterial resistance: Ampicillin, 100 μg/mL
  Growth temperature: 37°C
  Growth strain: NEB Stable
  Copy number: Unknown
Gene/Insert
  Gene/Insert name: Etfdh-targeting gRNA (alt name: Etfqo)
  gRNA/shRNA sequence: AAACACCTCTGTGTGCTCCAAGATC
  Species: M. musculus (mouse)
  Insert size (bp): 23
  Entrez Gene: Etfdh (a.k.a. 0610010I20Rik)
  Cloning method: Restriction Enzyme; 5′ cloning site Unknown (unknown if destroyed); 3′ cloning site N/A (unknown if destroyed)
  Sequencing primers: 5′ N/A
Terms and licenses: Academic/Nonprofit Terms; Industry Terms: Not Available to Industry
Depositor comments: Please visit https://doi.org/10.1101/2024.10.25.620155 for bioRxiv preprint.
How to cite: mEtfdh CRISPR_2 was a gift from Ivan Topisirovic (Addgene plasmid # 232313 ; http://n2t.net/addgene:232313 ; RRID:Addgene_232313)
