[The description below was written by a language model from this plasmid's Addgene catalogue record and pLannotate feature annotations shown in this document.]
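Description:
mEtfdh CRISPR_2 is an all-in-one lentiviral CRISPR/Cas9 plasmid built on the LentiCRISPRv2GFP backbone and designed to knock out mouse Etfdh (also called Etfqo); it carries the second of the guide RNAs used for this gene. The full sequence record is about 13.1 kb. In bacteria it is maintained through a high-copy ColE1/pUC-type origin and selected with ampicillin via the β-lactamase gene. An f1 origin is also present. Outside the viral unit the table annotates an SV40 promoter/EM7 promoter–BleoR–SV40 poly(A) cassette. This would confer bleomycin/Zeocin resistance, but the catalogue entry lists only GFP as the selectable marker for mammalian cells.

The transfer cassette has a third-generation, self-inactivating layout. A CMV enhancer/promoter fused to a truncated HIV-1 5′ LTR drives genomic RNA production in packaging cells. It is followed by the Ψ packaging signal with a gag fragment, the RRE for Rev-dependent export, the cPPT/CTS, a WPRE, and a ΔU3 3′ LTR with a downstream bGH poly(A) signal.

Within this unit, a human U6 Pol III promoter expresses the short Etfdh-targeting spacer joined to the S. pyogenes gRNA scaffold. An EF-1α core promoter drives S. pyogenes Cas9, which is followed by EGFP. There is a short unannotated gap between the two coding sequences, and the table does not identify the linker there. EGFP allows transduced cells to be identified or sorted by fluorescence rather than by drug selection.

After packaging and transduction, the guide directs Cas9 to cut Etfdh, producing disruptive double-strand breaks. The associated work concerns mitochondrial electron transfer flavoprotein insufficiency and cancer bioenergetics.
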