Features (pLannotate 1.2.2; 33 found; start..end, strand, type, name):
     41..370     -  promoter       SV40 promoter: SV40 enhancer and early promoter
    384..812     -  rep_origin     f1 ori (sequence partly withheld): f1 bacteriophage origin of replication; arrow indicates direction of (+) strand synthesis
    833..854     -  promoter       SV40 promoter (fragment): SV40 enhancer and early promoter
    858..1082    -  polyA_signal   bGH poly(A) signal: bovine growth hormone polyadenylation signal
   1114..1347    -  LTR            3' LTR (ΔU3): self-inactivating 3' long terminal repeat (LTR) from HIV-1
   1349..1368    -  misc_feature   cPPT/CTS (fragment): central polypurine tract and central termination sequence of HIV-1
   1419..2007    -  misc_feature   WPRE: woodchuck hepatitis virus posttranscriptional regulatory element
   2026..2742    -  CDS            EGFP: EGFP is a basic (constitutively fluorescent) green fluorescent protein published in 1996, derived from Aequorea victoria. It is reported to be a rapidly-maturing weak dimer with moderate acid sensitivity.
   2881..6984    -  CDS            Cas9: Cas9 (Csn1) endonuclease from the Streptococcus pyogenes Type II CRISPR/Cas system generates RNA-guided double strand breaks in DNA
   7009..7220    -  promoter       EF-1α core promoter: core promoter for human elongation factor EF-1α
   7246..7264    -  CDS            small t antigen (fragment): SV40 (simian virus 40) small t antigen
   7282..7357    -  misc_RNA       gRNA scaffold: guide RNA scaffold for the Streptococcus pyogenes CRISPR/Cas9 system
   7387..7627    -  promoter       U6 promoter: RNA polymerase III promoter for human U6 snRNA
   7678..7795    -  misc_feature   cPPT/CTS: central polypurine tract and central termination sequence of HIV-1
   7845..7945    -  CDS            Rev (fragment): human immunodeficiency virus 1 (HIV-1) Rev protein; rev; enhances nuclear export of unspliced and incompletely spliced viral mRNAs
   8322..8555    -  misc_feature   RRE: The Rev response element (RRE) of HIV-1 allows for Rev-dependent mRNA export from the nucleus to the cytoplasm.
   8701..9064    -  CDS            HIV-1 gag (fragment): gag protein from human immunodeficiency virus 1; gag
   9048..9173    -  misc_feature   HIV-1 Ψ: packaging signal of human immunodeficiency virus type 1
   9220..9400    -  LTR            5' LTR (truncated): truncated 5' long terminal repeat (LTR) from HIV-1
   9418..9617    -  promoter       CMV promoter: human cytomegalovirus (CMV) immediate early promoter
   9618..9997    -  enhancer       CMV enhancer: human cytomegalovirus immediate early enhancer
  10152..10204   +  misc_feature   bom (fragment): basis of mobility region from pBR322
  10263..10367   +  promoter       AmpR promoter: bla
  10368..11228   +  CDS            AmpR: β-lactamase; bla; confers resistance to ampicillin, carbenicillin, and related antibiotics
  11399..11987   +  rep_origin     ori: high-copy-number ColE1/pMB1/pBR322/pUC origin of replication
  12170..12262   +  CDS            lacI (fragment): lac repressor; lacI; The lac repressor binds to the lac operator to inhibit transcription in E. coli. This inhibition can be relieved by adding lactose or isopropyl-β-D-thiogalactopyranoside (IPTG).
  12275..12296   +  protein_bind   CAP binding site: CAP binding activates transcription in the presence of cAMP. E. coli catabolite activator protein
  12311..12341   +  promoter       lac promoter: promoter for the E. coli lac operon
  12345..12367   +  protein_bind   lac operator (fragment): The lac repressor binds to the lac operator to inhibit transcription in E. coli. This inhibition can be relieved by adding lactose or isopropyl-β-D-thiogalactopyranoside (IPTG). lac repressor encoded by lacI
  12438..12559   -  polyA_signal   SV40 poly(A) signal: SV40 polyadenylation signal
  12554..12679   -  CDS            ble (fragment): BLE_KLEPN - Experimental evidence at protein level: Swiss-Prot protein existence level 1. Binding protein with a strong affinity to the bleomycin family of antibiotics. Binds to CL990; an antimitotic-antibiotic compound. From Klebsiella pneumoniae.
  12689..13063   -  CDS            BleoR: antibiotic-binding protein; Sh ble from Streptoalloteichus hindustanus; confers resistance to bleomycin, phleomycin, and Zeocin™
  13082..13129   -  promoter       EM7 promoter: synthetic bacterial promoter&nbsp
>Addgene plasmid #232313 | mEtfdh CRISPR_2 | addgene full sequence | sequence record 466604 | Addgene NGS Result
GATCAGATCCGAAAATGGATATACAAGCTCCCGGGAGCTTTTTGCAAAAGCCTAGGCCTCCAAAAAAGCC
TCCTCACTACTTCTGGAATAGCTCAGAGGCAGAGGCGGCCTCGGCCTCTGCATAAATAAAAAAAATTAGT
CAGCCATGGGGCGGAGAATGGGCGGAACTGGGCGGAGTTAGGGGCGGGATGGGCGGAGTTAGGGGCGGGA
CTATGGTTGCTGACTAATTGAGATGCATGCTTTGCATACTTCTGCCTGCTGGGGAGCCTGGGGACTTTCC
ACACCTGGTTGCTGACTAATTGAGATGCATGCTTTGCATACTTCTGCCTGCTGGGGAGCCTGGGGACTTT
CCACACCCTAACTGACACACATTCCACAGAATTAATTCGCGTTAAATTTTTGTTAAATCAGCTCATTTTT
TAACCAATAGGCCGAAATCGGCAAAATCCCTTATAAATCAAAAGAATAGACCGAGATAGGGT
[37 nt withheld, positions 483-519]
AAAGAACGTGGACTCCAACGTCAAAGG
[49 nt withheld, positions 547-595]
T
[91 nt withheld, positions 597-687]
G
[124 nt withheld, positions 689-812]
GGGGATACCCCCTAGAGCCCCAGCTGGTTCTTTCCGCCTCAGAAGCCATAGAGCCCACCGCATCCCCAGC
ATGCCTGCTATTGTCTTCCCAATCCTCCCCCTTGCTGTCCTGCCCCACCCCACCCCCCAGAATAGAATGA
CACCTACTCAGACAATGCGATGCAATTTCCTCATTTTATTAGGAAAGGACAGTGGGAGTGGCACCTTCCA
GGGTCAAGGAAGGCACGGGGGAGGGGCAAACAACAGATGGCTGGCAACTAGAAGGCACAGTCGAGGCTGA
TCAGCGGGTTTAAACGGGCCCTGCTAGAGATTTTCCACACTGACTAAAAGGGTCTGAGGGATCTCTAGTT
ACCAGAGTCACACAACAGACGGGCACACACTACTTGAAGCACTCAAGGCAAGCTTTATTGAGGCTTAAGC
AGTGGGTTCCCTAGTTAGCCAGAGAGCTCCCAGGCTCAGATCTGGTCTAACCAGAGAGACCCAGTACAAG
CAAAAAGCAGATCTTGTCTTCGTTGGGAGTGAATTAGCCCTTCCAGTCCCCCCTTTTCTTTTAAAAAGTG
GCTAAGATCTACAGCTGCCTTGTAAGTCATTGGTCTTAAAGTCGACGCGGGGAGGCGGCCCAAAGGGAGA
TCCGACTCGTCTGAGGGCGAAGGCGAAGACGCGGAAGAGGCCGCAGAGCCGGCAGCAGGCCGCGGGAAGG
AAGGTCCGCTGGATTGAGGGCCGAAGGGACGTAGCAGAAGGACGTCCCGCGCAGAATCCAGGTGGCAACA
CAGGCGAGCAGCCAAGGAAAGGACGATGATTTCCCCGACAACACCACGGAATTGTCAGTGCCCAACAGCC
GAGCCCCTGTCCAGCAGCGGGCAAGGCAGGCGGCGATGAGTTCCGCCGTGGCAATAGGGAGGGGGAAAGC
GAAAGTCCCGGAAAGGAGCTGACAGGTGGTGGCAATGCCCCAACCAGTGGGGGTTGCGTCAGCAAACACA
GTGCACACCACGCCACGTTGCCTGACAACGGGCCACAACTCCTCATAAAGAGACAGCAACCAGGATTTAT
ACAAGGAGGAGAAAATGAAAGCCATACGGGAAGCAATAGCATGATACAAAGGCATTAAAGCAGCGTATCC
ACATAGCGTAAAAGGAGCAACATAGTTAAGAATACCAGTCAATCTTTCACAAATTTTGTAATCCAGAGGT
TGATTGTCGACTTAACGCGTTTACTTGTACAGCTCGTCCATGCCGAGAGTGATCCCGGCGGCGGTCACGA
ACTCCAGCAGGACCATGTGATCGCGCTTCTCGTTGGGGTCTTTGCTCAGGGCGGACTGGGTGCTCAGGTA
GTGGTTGTCGGGCAGCAGCACGGGGCCGTCGCCGATGGGGGTGTTCTGCTGGTAGTGGTCGGCGAGCTGC
ACGCTGCCGTCCTCGATGTTGTGGCGGATCTTGAAGTTCACCTTGATGCCGTTCTTCTGCTTGTCGGCCA
TGATATAGACGTTGTGGCTGTTGTAGTTGTACTCCAGCTTGTGCCCCAGGATGTTGCCGTCCTCCTTGAA
GTCGATGCCCTTCAGCTCGATGCGGTTCACCAGGGTGTCGCCCTCGAACTTCACCTCGGCGCGGGTCTTG
TAGTTGCCGTCGTCCTTGAAGAAGATGGTGCGCTCCTGGACGTAGCCTTCGGGCATGGCGGACTTGAAGA
AGTCGTGCTGCTTCATGTGGTCGGGGTAGCGGCTGAAGCACTGCACGCCGTAGGTCAGGGTGGTCACGAG
GGTGGGCCAGGGCACGGGCAGCTTGCCGGTGGTGCAGATGAACTTCAGGGTCAGCTTGCCGTAGGTGGCA
TCGCCCTCGCCCTCGCCGGACACGCTGAACTTGTGGCCGTTTACGTCGCCGTCCAGCTCGACCAGGATGG
GCACCACCCCGGTGAACAGCTCTTCGCCCTTAGACACCATCGGTCCAGGATTCTCTTCGACATCTCCGGC
TTGTTTCAGCAGAGAGAAGTTTGTTGCGCCGGATCCCTTATCGTCATCGTCTTTGTAATCTTTCTTCTTC
TTAGCCTGTCCAGCCTTCTTTGTGGCGGCAGGTCGCTTGTCGCCTCCCAGCTGAGACAGGTCGATCCGTG
TCTCGTACAGGCCGGTGATGCTCTGGTGGATCAGGGTGGCGTCCAGCACCTCTTTGGTGCTGGTGTACCT
CTTCCGGTCGATGGTGGTGTCAAAGTACTTGAAGGCGGCAGGGGCTCCCAGATTGGTCAGGGTAAACAGG
TGGATGATATTCTCGGCCTGCTCTCTGATGGGCTTATCCCGGTGCTTGTTGTAGGCGGACAGCACTTTGT
CCAGATTAGCGTCGGCCAGGATCACTCTCTTGGAGAACTCGCTGATCTGCTCGATGATCTCGTCCAGGTA
GTGCTTGTGCTGTTCCACAAACAGCTGTTTCTGCTCATTATCCTCGGGGGAGCCCTTCAGCTTCTCATAG
TGGCTGGCCAGGTACAGGAAGTTCACATATTTGGAGGGCAGGGCCAGTTCGTTTCCCTTCTGCAGTTCGC
CGGCAGAGGCCAGCATTCTCTTCCGGCCGTTTTCCAGCTCGAACAGGGAGTACTTAGGCAGCTTGATGAT
CAGGTCCTTTTTCACTTCTTTGTAGCCCTTGGCTTCCAGAAAGTCGATGGGATTCTTCTCGAAGCTGCTT
CTTTCCATGATGGTGATCCCCAGCAGCTCTTTCACACTCTTCAGTTTCTTGGACTTGCCCTTTTCCACTT
TGGCCACCACCAGCACAGAATAGGCCACGGTGGGGCTGTCGAAGCCGCCGTACTTCTTAGGGTCCCAGTC
CTTCTTTCTGGCGATCAGCTTATCGCTGTTCCTCTTGGGCAGGATAGACTCTTTGCTGAAGCCGCCTGTC
TGCACCTCGGTCTTTTTCACGATATTCACTTGGGGCATGCTCAGCACTTTCCGCACGGTGGCAAAATCCC
GGCCCTTATCCCACACGATCTCCCCGGTTTCGCCGTTTGTCTCGATCAGAGGCCGCTTCCGGATCTCGCC
GTTGGCCAGGGTAATCTCGGTCTTGAAAAAGTTCATGATGTTGCTGTAGAAGAAGTACTTGGCGGTAGCC
TTGCCGATTTCCTGCTCGCTCTTGGCGATCATCTTCCGCACGTCGTACACCTTGTAGTCGCCGTACACGA
ACTCGCTTTCCAGCTTAGGGTACTTTTTGATCAGGGCGGTTCCCACGACGGCGTTCAGGTAGGCGTCGTG
GGCGTGGTGGTAGTTGTTGATCTCGCGCACTTTGTAAAACTGGAAATCCTTCCGGAAATCGGACACCAGC
TTGGACTTCAGGGTGATCACTTTCACTTCCCGGATCAGCTTGTCATTCTCGTCGTACTTAGTGTTCATCC
GGGAGTCCAGGATCTGTGCCACGTGCTTTGTGATCTGCCGGGTTTCCACCAGCTGTCTCTTGATGAAGCC
GGCCTTATCCAGTTCGCTCAGGCCGCCTCTCTCGGCCTTGGTCAGATTGTCGAACTTTCTCTGGGTAATC
AGCTTGGCGTTCAGCAGCTGCCGCCAGTAGTTCTTCATCTTCTTCACGACCTCTTCGGAGGGCACGTTGT
CGCTCTTGCCCCGGTTCTTGTCGCTTCTGGTCAGCACCTTGTTGTCGATGGAGTCGTCCTTCAGAAAGCT
CTGAGGCACGATATGGTCCACATCGTAGTCGGACAGCCGGTTGATGTCCAGTTCCTGGTCCACGTACATA
TCCCGCCCATTCTGCAGGTAGTACAGGTACAGCTTCTCGTTCTGCAGCTGGGTGTTTTCCACGGGGTGTT
CTTTCAGGATCTGGCTGCCCAGCTCTTTGATGCCCTCTTCGATCCGCTTCATTCTCTCGCGGCTGTTCTT
CTGTCCCTTCTGGGTGGTCTGGTTCTCTCTGGCCATTTCGATCACGATGTTCTCGGGCTTGTGCCGGCCC
ATCACTTTCACGAGCTCGTCCACCACCTTCACTGTCTGCAGGATGCCCTTCTTAATGGCGGGGCTGCCGG
CCAGATTGGCAATGTGCTCGTGCAGGCTATCGCCCTGGCCGGACACCTGGGCTTTCTGGATGTCCTCTTT
AAAGGTCAGGCTGTCGTCGTGGATCAGCTGCATGAAGTTTCTGTTGGCGAAGCCGTCGGACTTCAGGAAA
TCCAGGATTGTCTTGCCGGACTGCTTGTCCCGGATGCCGTTGATCAGCTTCCGGCTCAGCCTGCCCCAGC
CGGTGTATCTCCGCCGCTTCAGCTGCTTCATCACTTTGTCGTCGAACAGGTGGGCATAGGTTTTCAGCCG
TTCCTCGATCATCTCTCTGTCCTCAAACAGTGTCAGGGTCAGCACGATATCTTCCAGAATGTCCTCGTTT
TCCTCATTGTCCAGGAAGTCCTTGTCCTTGATAATTTTCAGCAGATCGTGGTATGTGCCCAGGGAGGCGT
TGAACCGATCTTCCACGCCGGAGATTTCCACGGAGTCGAAGCACTCGATTTTCTTGAAGTAGTCCTCTTT
CAGCTGCTTCACGGTCACTTTCCGGTTGGTCTTGAACAGCAGGTCCACGATGGCCTTTTTCTGCTCGCCG
CTCAGGAAGGCGGGCTTTCTCATTCCCTCGGTCACGTATTTCACTTTGGTCAGCTCGTTATACACGGTGA
AGTACTCGTACAGCAGGCTGTGCTTGGGCAGCACCTTCTCGTTGGGCAGGTTCTTATCGAAGTTGGTCAT
CCGCTCGATGAAGCTCTGGGCGGAAGCGCCCTTGTCCACCACTTCCTCGAAGTTCCAGGGGGTGATGGTT
TCCTCGCTCTTTCTGGTCATCCAGGCGAATCTGCTGTTTCCCCTGGCCAGAGGGCCCACGTAGTAGGGGA
TGCGGAAGGTCAGGATCTTCTCGATCTTTTCCCGGTTGTCCTTCAGGAATGGGTAAAAATCTTCCTGCCG
CCGCAGAATGGCGTGCAGCTCTCCCAGGTGGATCTGGTGGGGGATGCTGCCGTTGTCGAAGGTCCGCTGC
TTCCGCAGCAGGTCCTCTCTGTTCAGCTTCACGAGCAGTTCCTCGGTGCCGTCCATCTTTTCCAGGATGG
GCTTGATGAACTTGTAGAACTCTTCCTGGCTGGCTCCGCCGTCAATGTAGCCGGCGTAGCCGTTCTTGCT
CTGGTCGAAGAAAATCTCTTTGTACTTCTCAGGCAGCTGCTGCCGCACGAGAGCTTTCAGCAGGGTCAGG
TCCTGGTGGTGCTCGTCGTATCTCTTGATCATAGAGGCGCTCAGGGGGGCCTTGGTGATCTCGGTGTTCA
CTCTCAGGATGTCGCTCAGCAGGATGGCGTCGGACAGGTTCTTGGCGGCCAGAAACAGGTCGGCGTACTG
GTCGCCGATCTGGGCCAGCAGGTTGTCCAGGTCGTCGTCGTAGGTGTCCTTGCTCAGCTGCAGTTTGGCA
TCCTCGGCCAGGTCGAAGTTGCTCTTGAAGTTGGGGGTCAGGCCCAGGCTCAGGGCAATCAGGTTTCCGA
ACAGGCCATTCTTCTTCTCGCCGGGCAGCTGGGCGATCAGATTTTCCAGCCGTCTGCTCTTGCTCAGTCT
GGCAGACAGGATGGCCTTGGCGTCCACGCCGCTGGCGTTGATGGGGTTTTCCTCGAACAGCTGGTTGTAG
GTCTGCACCAGCTGGATGAACAGCTTGTCCACGTCGCTGTTGTCGGGGTTCAGGTCGCCCTCGATCAGGA
AGTGGCCCCGGAACTTGATCATGTGGGCCAGGGCCAGATAGATCAGCCGCAGGTCGGCCTTGTCGGTGCT
GTCCACCAGTTTCTTTCTCAGGTGGTAGATGGTGGGGTACTTCTCGTGGTAGGCCACCTCGTCCACGATG
TTGCCGAAGATGGGGTGCCGCTCGTGCTTCTTATCCTCTTCCACCAGGAAGGACTCTTCCAGTCTGTGGA
AGAAGCTGTCGTCCACCTTGGCCATCTCGTTGCTGAAGATCTCTTGCAGATAGCAGATCCGGTTCTTCCG
TCTGGTGTATCTTCTTCTGGCGGTTCTCTTCAGCCGGGTGGCCTCGGCTGTTTCGCCGCTGTCGAACAGC
AGGGCTCCGATCAGGTTCTTCTTGATGCTGTGCCGGTCGGTGTTGCCCAGCACCTTGAATTTCTTGCTGG
GCACCTTGTACTCGTCGGTGATCACGGCCCAGCCCACAGAGTTGGTGCCGATGTCCAGGCCGATGCTGTA
CTTCTTGTCCATGGTGGCAGCGCTCTAGAACCGGTCCTGTGTTCTGGCGGCAAACCCGTTGCGAAAAAGA
ACGTTCACGGCGACTACTGCACTTATATACGGTTCTCCCCCACCCTCGGGAAAAAGGCGGAGCCAGTACA
CGACATCACTTTCCCAGTTTACCCCGCGCCACCTTCTCTAGGCACCGGATCAATTGCCGACCCCTCCCCC
CAACTTCTCGGGGACTGTGGGCGATGTGCGCTCTGCCCACTGACGGGCACCGGAGCCAATTCCCACTCCT
TTCAAGACCTAGCTAGCGAATTCAAAAAAGCACCGACTCGGTGCCACTTTTTCAAGTTGATAACGGACTA
GCCTTATTTTAACTTGCTATTTCTAGCTCTAAAACACCTCTGTGTGCTCCAAGATCGGTGTTTCGTCCTT
TCCACAAGATATATAAAGCCAAGAAATCGAAATACTTTCAAGTTACGGTAAGCATATGATAGTCCATTTT
AAAACATAATTTTAAAACTGCAAACTACCCAAGAAATTATTACTTTCTACGTCACGTATTTTGTACTAAT
ATCTTTGTGTTTACAGTCAAATTAATTCTAATTATCTCTCTAACAGCCTTGTATCGTATATGCAAATATG
AAGGAATCATGGGAAATAGGCCCTCGGTACCTTAATTAACCAAACTGGATCTCTGCTGTCCCTGTAATAA
ACCCGAAAATTTTGAATTTTTGTAATTTGTTTTTGTAATTCTTTAGTTTGTATGTCTGTTGCTATTATGT
CTACTATTCTTTCCCCTGCACTGTACCCCCCAATCCCCCCTTTTCTTTTAAAATTGTGGATGAATACTGC
CATTTGTCTGCAGAATTGGCGCACGCAGTGCCGATCCGTTCACTAATCGAATGGATCTGTCTCTGTCTCT
CTCTCCACCTTCTTCTTCTATTCCTTCGGGCCTGTCGGGTCCCCTCGGGGTTGGGAGGTGGGTCTGAAAC
GATAATGGTGAATATCCCTGCCTAACTCTATTCACTATAGAAAGTACAGCAAAAACTATTCTTAAACCTA
CCAAGCCTCCTACTATCATTATGAATAATTTTATATACCACAGCCAATTTGTTATGTTAAACCAATTCCA
CAAACTTGCCCATTTATCTAATTCCAATAATTCTTGTTCATTCTTTTCTTGCTGGTTTTGCGATTCTTCA
ATTAAGGAGTGTATTAAGCTTGTGTAATTGTTAATTTCTCTGTCCCACTCCATCCAGGTCGTGTGATTCC
AAATCTGTTCCAGAGATTTATTACTCCAACTAGCATTCCAAGGCACAGCAGTGGTGCAAATGAGTTTTCC
AGAGCAACCCCAAATCCCCAGGAGCTGTTGATCCTTTAGGTATCTTTCCACAGCCAGGATTCTTGCCTGG
AGCTGCTTGATGCCCCAGACTGTGAGTTGCAACAGATGCTGTTGCGCCTCAATAGCCCTCAGCAAATTGT
TCTGCTGCTGCACTATACCAGACAATAATTGTCTGGCCTGTACCGTCAGCGTCATTGACGCTGCGCCCAT
AGTGCTTCCTGCTGCTCCCAAGAACCCAAGGAACAAAGCTCCTATTCCCACTGCTCTTTTTTCTCTCTGC
ACCACTCTTCTCTTTGCCTTGGTGGGTGCTACTCCTAATGGTTCAATTTTTACTACTTTATATTTATATA
ATTCACTTCTCCAATTGTCCCTCATATCTCCTCCTCCAGGTCTGAAGATCAGCGGCCGCTTGCTGTGCGG
TGGTCTTACTTTTGTTTTGCTCTTCCTCTATCTTGTCTAAAGCTTCCTTGGTGTCTTTTATCTCTATCCT
TTGATGCACACAATAGAGGGTTGCTACTGTATTATATAATGATCTAAGTTCTTCTGATCCTGTCTGAAGG
GATGGTTGTAGCTGTCCCAGTATTTGTCTACAGCCTTCTGATGTTTCTAACAGGCCAGGATTAACTGCGA
ATCGTTCTAGCTCCCTGCTTGCCCATACTATATGTTTTAATTTATATTTTTTCTTTCCCCCTGGCCTTAA
CCGAATTTTTTCCCATCGCGATCTAATTCTCCCCCGCTTAATACTGACGCTCTCGCACCCATCTCTCTCC
TTCTAGCCTCCGCTAGTCAAAATTTTTGGCGTACTCACCAGTCGCCGCCCCTCGCCTCTTGCCGTGCGCG
CTTCAGCAAGCCGAGTCCTGCGTCGAGAGAGCTCCTCTGGTTTCCCTTTCGCTTTCAAGTCCCTGTTCGG
GCGCCACTGCTAGAGATTTTCCACACTGACTAAAAGGGTCTGAGGGATCTCTAGTTACCAGAGTCACACA
ACAGACGGGCACACACTACTTGAAGCACTCAAGGCAAGCTTTATTGAGGCTTAAGCAGTGGGTTCCCTAG
TTAGCCAGAGAGCTCCCAGGCTCAGATCTGGTCTAACCAGAGAGACCCAGTACAGGCAAAACGCGCTGCT
TATATAGACCTCCCACCGTACACGCCTACCGCCCATTTGCGTCAATGGGGCGGAGTTGTTACGACATTTT
GGAAAGTCCCGTTGATTTTGGTGCCAAAACAAACTCCCATTGACGTCAATGGGGTGGAGACTTGGAAATC
CCCGTGAGTCAAACCGCTATCCACGCCCATTGATGTACTGCCAAAACCGCATCACCATGGTAATAGCGAT
GACTAATACGTAGATGTACTGCCAAGTAGGAAAGTCCCATAAGGTCATGTACTGGGCATAATGCCAGGCG
GGCCATTTACCGTCATTGACGTCAATAGGGGGCGTACTTGGCATATGATACACTTGATGTACTGCCAAGT
GGGCAGTTTACCGTAAATACTCCACCCATTGACGTCAATGGAAAGTCCCTATTGGCGTTACTATGGGAAC
ATACGTCATTATTGACGTCAATGGGCGGGGGTCGTTGGGCGGTCAGCCAGGCGGGCCATTTACCGTAAGT
TATGTAACGCGGAACTCCATATATGGGCTATGAACTAATGACCCCGTAATTGATTACTATTAATAACTAG
TCAATAATCAATGTCAACGCGTATATCTGGCCCGTACATCGCGAAGCAGCGCAAAACGCCTAACCCTAAG
CAGATTCTTCATGCAATTGTCGGTCAAGCCTTGCCTTGTTGTAGCTTAAATTTTGCTCGCGCACTACTCA
GCGACCTCCAACACACAAGCAGGGAGCAGATACTGGCTTAACTATGCGGCATCAGAGCAGATTGTACTGA
GAGTGCACCATAGGGGATCGGGAGATCTCCCGATCCGTCGACGTCAGGTGGCACTTTTCGGGGAAATGTG
CGCGGAACCCCTATTTGTTTATTTTTCTAAATACATTCAAATATGTATCCGCTCATGAGACAATAACCCT
GATAAATGCTTCAATAATATTGAAAAAGGAAGAGTATGAGTATTCAACATTTCCGTGTCGCCCTTATTCC
CTTTTTTGCGGCATTTTGCCTTCCTGTTTTTGCTCACCCAGAAACGCTGGTGAAAGTAAAAGATGCTGAA
GATCAGTTGGGTGCACGAGTGGGTTACATCGAACTGGATCTCAACAGCGGTAAGATCCTTGAGAGTTTTC
GCCCCGAAGAACGTTTTCCAATGATGAGCACTTTTAAAGTTCTGCTATGTGGCGCGGTATTATCCCGTAT
TGACGCCGGGCAAGAGCAACTCGGTCGCCGCATACACTATTCTCAGAATGACTTGGTTGAGTACTCACCA
GTCACAGAAAAGCATCTTACGGATGGCATGACAGTAAGAGAATTATGCAGTGCTGCCATAACCATGAGTG
ATAACACTGCGGCCAACTTACTTCTGACAACGATCGGAGGACCGAAGGAGCTAACCGCTTTTTTGCACAA
CATGGGGGATCATGTAACTCGCCTTGATCGTTGGGAACCGGAGCTGAATGAAGCCATACCAAACGACGAG
CGTGACACCACGATGCCTGTAGCAATGGCAACAACGTTGCGCAAACTATTAACTGGCGAACTACTTACTC
TAGCTTCCCGGCAACAATTAATAGACTGGATGGAGGCGGATAAAGTTGCAGGACCACTTCTGCGCTCGGC
CCTTCCGGCTGGCTGGTTTATTGCTGATAAATCTGGAGCCGGTGAGCGTGGGTCTCGCGGTATCATTGCA
GCACTGGGGCCAGATGGTAAGCCCTCCCGTATCGTAGTTATCTACACGACGGGGAGTCAGGCAACTATGG
ATGAACGAAATAGACAGATCGCTGAGATAGGTGCCTCACTGATTAAGCATTGGTAACTGTCAGACCAAGT
TTACTCATATATACTTTAGATTGATTTAAAACTTCATTTTTAATTTAAAAGGATCTAGGTGAAGATCCTT
TTTGATAATCTCATGACCAAAATCCCTTAACGTGAGTTTTCGTTCCACTGAGCGTCAGACCCCGTAGAAA
AGATCAAAGGATCTTCTTGAGATCCTTTTTTTCTGCGCGTAATCTGCTGCTTGCAAACAAAAAAACCACC
GCTACCAGCGGTGGTTTGTTTGCCGGATCAAGAGCTACCAACTCTTTTTCCGAAGGTAACTGGCTTCAGC
AGAGCGCAGATACCAAATACTGTTCTTCTAGTGTAGCCGTAGTTAGGCCACCACTTCAAGAACTCTGTAG
CACCGCCTACATACCTCGCTCTGCTAATCCTGTTACCAGTGGCTGCTGCCAGTGGCGATAAGTCGTGTCT
TACCGGGTTGGACTCAAGACGATAGTTACCGGATAAGGCGCAGCGGTCGGGCTGAACGGGGGGTTCGTGC
ACACAGCCCAGCTTGGAGCGAACGACCTACACCGAACTGAGATACCTACAGCGTGAGCTATGAGAAAGCG
CCACGCTTCCCGAAGGGAGAAAGGCGGACAGGTATCCGGTAAGCGGCAGGGTCGGAACAGGAGAGCGCAC
GAGGGAGCTTCCAGGGGGAAACGCCTGGTATCTTTATAGTCCTGTCGGGTTTCGCCACCTCTGACTTGAG
CGTCGATTTTTGTGATGCTCGTCAGGGGGGCGGAGCCTATGGAAAAACGCCAGCAACGCGGCCTTTTTAC
GGTTCCTGGCCTTTTGCTGGCCTTTTGCTCACATGTTCTTTCCTGCGTTATCCCCTGATTCTGTGGATAA
CCGTATTACCGCCTTTGAGTGAGCTGATACCGCTCGCCGCAGCCGAACGACCGAGCGCAGCGAGTCAGTG
AGCGAGGAAGCGGAAGAGCGCCCAATACGCAAACCGCCTCTCCCCGCGCGTTGGCCGATTCATTAATGCA
GCTGGCACGACAGGTTTCCCGACTGGAAAGCGGGCAGTGAGCGCAACGCAATTAATGTGAGTTAGCTCAC
TCATTAGGCACCCCAGGCTTTACACTTTATGCTTCCGGCTCGTATGTTGTGTGGAATTGTGAGCGGATAA
CAATTTCACACAGGAAACAGCTATGACCATGATTACGCCAAGCTCTAGCTAGAGGTCGACGGTATACAGA
CATGATAAGATACATTGATGAGTTTGGACAAACCACAACTAGAATGCAGTGAAAAAAATGCTTTATTTGT
GAAATTTGTGATGCTATTGCTTTATTTGTAACCATTATAAGCTGCAATAAACAAGTTGGGGTGGGCGAAG
AACTCCAGCATGAGATCCCCGCGCTGGAGGATCATCCAGCCGGCGTCCCGGAAAACGATTCCGAAGCCCA
ACCTTTCATAGAAGGCGGCGGTGGAATCGAAATCTCGTAGCACGTGTCAGTCCTGCTCCTCGGCCACGAA
GTGCACGCAGTTGCCGGCCGGGTCGCGCAGGGCGAACTCCCGCCCCCACGGCTGCTCGCCGATCTCGGTC
ATGGCCGGCCCGGAGGCGTCCCGGAAGTTCGTGGACACGACCTCCGACCACTCGGCGTACAGCTCGTCCA
GGCCGCGCACCCACACCCAGGCCAGGGTGTTGTCCGGCACCACCTGGTCCTGGACCGCGCTGATGAACAG
GGTCACGTCGTCCCGGACCACACCGGCGAAGTCGTCCTCCACGAAGTCCCGGGAGAACCCGAGCCGGTCG
GTCCAGAACTCGACCGCTCCGGCGACGTCGCGCGCGGTGAGCACCGGAACGGCACTGGTCAACTTGGCCA
TGGTTTAGTTCCTCACCTTGTCGTATTATACTATGCCGATATACTATGCCGATGATTAATTGTCAACACG
TGCT
